>Addgene plasmid #58390 | pCMV-HA-mIFITM3-C71A | addgene partial sequence | sequence record 95766 | EBV-rev 5'-GTGGTTTGTCCAAACTCATC-3'
TGTCTGGATCCCCGCGGCCGCGGTACCTCGAGAGATCTCGGTCGACTTAAGTGTGAAGGTTTTGAGCGTT
AAGAACAATGATGATGACACTAACAATGGTGATAACAACCATCAGGATGCTGAGGACCAAGGTGCTGATG
TTCAGGCACTTAGCAGTGGAGGCGTAGGCCTGGGCTCCAGTCACATCACCCACCATCTTCCGATCCCTAG
ACTTCACGGAGTAGGCATAGGCTATGAAGCCCAGGCATGCGAAGTTCATGAAGAGTGTATTGAACAGGGA
CCAGACCACATGGTCAGGCACCGACACCTCTCTGGGCATGTTGATCACAGTAGTTCTGACAGAAGCCGAT
CCGTGCGGTGCCCCCATCTCAGCCACCTCATATTCTTCCTTGATTCTTTCGTAGTTTGGGGGCTGTCCTC
CACTGGCAGCGGTGATGAAGGCTTGAGAAGTGTGGTTCATGGGAATTCGGGCCTCCATGGCCATAAGAGC
GTAATCTGGAACATCGTATGGGTACATGGTGGGCCCGCGGGTACAATTCCGCAGCTTTTAGAGCAGAAGT
AACACTTCCGTACAGGCCTAGAAGTAAAGGCAACATCCACTGAGGAGCAGTTCTTTGATTTGCACCACCA
CCGGATCCGGGACCTGAAATAAAAGACAAAAAGACTAAACTTACCAGTTAACTTTCTGGTTTTTCAGTTC
CTCTAGTACCGGATCCTCTAGAGTCCGGAGGCTGGATCGGTCCCGGTGTCTTCTATGGAGGTCAAAACAG
CGTGGATGGCGTCTCCAGGCGATCTGACGGTTCACTAAACGAGCTCTGCTTATATAGACCTCCCACCGTA
CACGCCTACCGCCCATTTGCGTCAATGGGGCGGAGTTGTTACGACATTTTGGAAAGTCCCGTTGATTTTG
GTGCCAAAACAAACTCCCATTGACGTCAATGGG
