[The description below was written by a language model from this plasmid's Addgene catalogue record.]
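Description:
pCMV-HA-mIFITM3-C71A is a mammalian expression plasmid built on the commercial pCMV-HA backbone, with a total size of about 4.2 kb (roughly 3.8 kb of vector plus a short insert). It is maintained in E. coli as a high-copy plasmid under ampicillin selection. The record lists no mammalian selection marker, which suggests use by transient transfection, although this is not stated explicitly, and no feature table is provided to detail the origin of replication or polyadenylation elements.

The payload is the mouse Ifitm3 coding sequence (interferon-induced transmembrane protein 3), cloned between EcoRI and SalI sites that both remain intact. Transcription is driven by the cytomegalovirus immediate-early promoter, a strong constitutive promoter in most mammalian cell lines. The backbone supplies an N-terminal HA epitope tag in frame with the insert, allowing the protein to be detected or immunoprecipitated with anti-HA antibodies regardless of the mutation it carries.

The insert bears a single substitution, cysteine 71 to alanine. The associated work concerns S-palmitoylation of IFITM3 and the dependence of its antiviral activity on that lipid modification, so replacing a cysteine with alanine removes a candidate fatty-acylation site. The construct is therefore suited to comparing the mutant with wild-type tagged protein in assays of palmitoylation, membrane localisation or clustering, and restriction of viral infection in transfected mammalian cells.
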