Addgene plasmid #58390: pCMV-HA-mIFITM3-C71A
Purpose: Expressed murine IFITM3-C71A with an N-terminal HA tag in mammalian cells
Depositing lab: Howard Hang & Jacob Yount. Depositing organization: Rockefeller University. Publication: Palmitoylome profiling reveals S-palmitoylation-dependent antiviral activity of IFITM3. Yount JS, Moltedo B, Yang YY, Charron G, Moran TM, Lopez CB, Hang HC. Nat Chem Biol. 2010 Aug;6(8):610-4. doi: 10.1038/nchembio.405. Epub 2010 Jul 4. PubMed 20601941.
Backbone
  Vector backbone: pCMV-HA
  Backbone manufacturer: clontech
  Backbone size w/o insert (bp): 3800
  Total vector size (bp): 4211
  Vector type: Mammalian Expression
Growth in bacteria
  Bacterial resistance: Ampicillin, 100 μg/mL
  Growth temperature: 37°C
  Growth strain: DH5alpha
  Copy number: High Copy
Gene/Insert
  Gene/Insert name: IFITM3
  Species: M. musculus (mouse)
  Mutation: Cysteine 71 to Alanine
  Entrez Gene: Ifitm3 (a.k.a. 1110004C05Rik, Cd225, Cdw217, DSPA2b, Fgls, IP15, mil-1)
  Promoter: CMV IE
  Tag / fusion protein: HA (N terminal on backbone)
  Cloning method: Restriction Enzyme; 5′ cloning site EcoRI (not destroyed); 3′ cloning site SalI (not destroyed)
  Sequencing primers: 5′ GATCCGGTACTAGAGGAACTGAAAAAC
Terms and licenses: Academic/Nonprofit Terms; Industry Terms: Not Available to Industry
How to cite: pCMV-HA-mIFITM3-C71A was a gift from Howard Hang & Jacob Yount (Addgene plasmid # 58390 ; http://n2t.net/addgene:58390 ; RRID:Addgene_58390)
